Addgene plasmid #61926: pEGFP-AID
Purpose: Expression of human AID tagged with EGFP
Depositing lab: Jon Houseley. Depositing organization: Babraham Institute. Publication: Etoposide induces nuclear re-localisation of AID. Lambert LJ, Walker S, Feltham J, Lee HJ, Reik W, Houseley J. PLoS One. 2013 Dec 4;8(12):e82110. doi: 10.1371/journal.pone.0082110. eCollection 2013. PONE-D-13-35563 PubMed 24324754.
Backbone
  Vector backbone: pEGFP-C1
  Backbone manufacturer: Clontech
  Total vector size (bp): 5291
  Vector type: Mammalian Expression
  Selectable markers: Neomycin (select with G418)
Growth in bacteria
  Bacterial resistance: Kanamycin, 50 μg/mL
  Growth temperature: 37°C
  Growth strain: DH5alpha
  Copy number: Unknown
Gene/Insert
  Gene/Insert name: AICDA (alt name: AID)
  Species: H. sapiens (human)
  GenBank ID: BT007402.1
  Entrez Gene: AICDA (a.k.a. AID, ARP2, CDA2, HEL-S-284, HIGM2)
  Promoter: CMV
  Tag / fusion protein: EGFP (N terminal on backbone)
  Cloning method: Restriction Enzyme; 5′ cloning site SacI (destroyed during cloning); 3′ cloning site BamHI (not destroyed)
  Sequencing primers: 5′ CMV Forward; 3′ SV40 poly A Reverse
Terms and licenses: Academic/Nonprofit Terms; Industry Terms: Not Available to Industry
How to cite: pEGFP-AID was a gift from Jon Houseley (Addgene plasmid # 61926 ; http://n2t.net/addgene:61926 ; RRID:Addgene_61926)
