[The description below was written by a language model from this plasmid's Addgene catalogue record and pLannotate feature annotations shown in this document.]
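Description:
pEGFP-AID is a 5,291 bp mammalian expression plasmid built on the Clontech pEGFP-C1 backbone and designed to produce human activation-induced cytidine deaminase (AICDA, commonly AID) as a fusion with EGFP at its N terminus. The AID coding sequence was inserted by restriction cloning into the multiple cloning site downstream of EGFP, using SacI at the 5′ end (site destroyed) and BamHI at the 3′ end (site retained). In the annotated sequence, the human cytomegalovirus immediate early enhancer and promoter drive the EGFP open reading frame. It runs through a short remnant of the cloning site into AID, and the transcript is terminated by the SV40 polyadenylation signal.

The plasmid is propagated in E. coli through a high-copy ColE1/pUC-type origin and also carries an f1 phage origin. A single Tn5 aminoglycoside phosphotransferase gene (NeoR/KanR) provides selection in both hosts. A bacterial promoter upstream gives kanamycin resistance in E. coli. The SV40 enhancer/early promoter and an HSV TK polyadenylation signal allow expression in mammalian cells for G418 selection of stable transfectants. The short large T antigen, ble and bGH poly(A) fragments in the automated annotation appear to be partial matches to backbone sequence rather than functional elements.

AID is a single-stranded DNA cytidine deaminase that drives somatic hypermutation and class-switch recombination in B lymphocytes. The fluorescent fusion lets its expression and subcellular distribution be followed by microscopy in transfected cells. The associated publication concerns nuclear re-localisation of AID in response to etoposide, which is consistent with use of the construct as a localisation reporter.
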