Features (pLannotate 1.2.2; 15 found; start..end, strand, type, name):
      8..601     +  CDS            AICDA (sequence withheld): AICDA_HUMAN - Also known as AID. Experimental evidence at protein level: Swiss-Prot protein existence level 1. Single-stranded DNA-specific cytidine deaminase. Involved in somatic hypermutation (SHM), gene conversion, and class-switch recombination (CSR) in B-lymphocytes by deaminating C to U during transcription of Ig-variable (V) and Ig-switch (S) region DNA. Required for several crucial steps of B-cell terminal differentiation necessary for efficient antibody responses (PubMed:18722174, PubMed:21385873, PubMed:21518874, PubMed:27716525). May also play a role in the epigenetic regulation of
    629..713     +  CDS            large T antigen (fragment): large T antigen from SV40 (simian virus 40)
    736..857     +  polyA_signal   SV40 poly(A) signal: SV40 polyadenylation signal
    891..1319    -  rep_origin     f1 ori (sequence partly withheld): f1 bacteriophage origin of replication; arrow indicates direction of (+) strand synthesis
   1346..1450    +  promoter       AmpR promoter: bla
   1452..1809    +  promoter       SV40 promoter: SV40 enhancer and early promoter
   1844..2638    +  CDS            NeoR/KanR: aminoglycoside phosphotransferase from Tn5; aph(3')-II (or nptII); confers resistance to neomycin, kanamycin, and G418 (Geneticin®)
   2659..2811    +  CDS            ble (fragment): BLE_KLEPN - Experimental evidence at protein level: Swiss-Prot protein existence level 1. Binding protein with a strong affinity to the bleomycin family of antibiotics. Binds to CL990; an antimitotic-antibiotic compound. From Klebsiella pneumoniae.
   2870..2917    +  polyA_signal   HSV TK poly(A) signal: herpes simplex virus thymidine kinase polyadenylation signal (Cole and Stacy, 1985)
   3008..3024    -  polyA_signal   bGH poly(A) signal (fragment): bovine growth hormone polyadenylation signal
   3246..3834    +  rep_origin     ori: high-copy-number ColE1/pMB1/pBR322/pUC origin of replication
   4009..4312    +  enhancer       CMV enhancer: human cytomegalovirus immediate early enhancer
   4313..4516    +  promoter       CMV promoter: human cytomegalovirus (CMV) immediate early promoter
   4561..5277    +  CDS            EGFP: EGFP is a basic (constitutively fluorescent) green fluorescent protein published in 1996, derived from Aequorea victoria. It is reported to be a rapidly-maturing weak dimer with moderate acid sensitivity.
   5278..7       +  misc_feature   MCS (fragment) (across the origin): multiple cloning site
>Addgene plasmid #61926 | pEGFP-AID | depositor full sequence | sequence record 101203 | pEGFP-AID
TCGAGCT
[594 nt withheld, positions 8-601]
TGATAGGATCCACCGGATCTAGATAACTGATCATAATCAGCCATACCACATTTGTAGAGGTTTTACTTGC
TTTAAAAAACCTCCCACACCTCCCCCTGAACCTGAAACATAAAATGAATGCAATTGTTGTTGTTAACTTG
TTTATTGCAGCTTATAATGGTTACAAATAAAGCAATAGCATCACAAATTTCACAAATAAAGCATTTTTTT
CACTGCATTCTAGTTGTGGTTTGTCCAAACTCATCAATGTATCTTAACGCGTAAATTGTAAGCGTTAATA
TTTTGTTAAAATTCGCGTTAAATTTTTGTTAAATCAGCTCATTTTTTAACCAATAGGCCGAAATCGGCAA
AATCCCTTATAAATCAAAAGAATAGACCGAGATAGGGT
[37 nt withheld, positions 990-1026]
AAAGAACGTGGACTCCAACGTCAAAGG
[49 nt withheld, positions 1054-1102]
T
[91 nt withheld, positions 1104-1194]
G
[124 nt withheld, positions 1196-1319]
CAGGTGGCACTTTTCGGGGAAATGTGCGCGGAACCCCTATTTGTTTATTTTTCTAAATACATTCAAATAT
GTATCCGCTCATGAGACAATAACCCTGATAAATGCTTCAATAATATTGAAAAAGGAAGAGTCCTGAGGCG
GAAAGAACCAGCTGTGGAATGTGTGTCAGTTAGGGTGTGGAAAGTCCCCAGGCTCCCCAGCAGGCAGAAG
TATGCAAAGCATGCATCTCAATTAGTCAGCAACCAGGTGTGGAAAGTCCCCAGGCTCCCCAGCAGGCAGA
AGTATGCAAAGCATGCATCTCAATTAGTCAGCAACCATAGTCCCGCCCCTAACTCCGCCCATCCCGCCCC
TAACTCCGCCCAGTTCCGCCCATTCTCCGCCCCATGGCTGACTAATTTTTTTTATTTATGCAGAGGCCGA
GGCCGCCTCGGCCTCTGAGCTATTCCAGAAGTAGTGAGGAGGCTTTTTTGGAGGCCTAGGCTTTTGCAAA
GATCGATCAAGAGACAGGATGAGGATCGTTTCGCATGATTGAACAAGATGGATTGCACGCAGGTTCTCCG
GCCGCTTGGGTGGAGAGGCTATTCGGCTATGACTGGGCACAACAGACAATCGGCTGCTCTGATGCCGCCG
TGTTCCGGCTGTCAGCGCAGGGGCGCCCGGTTCTTTTTGTCAAGACCGACCTGTCCGGTGCCCTGAATGA
ACTGCAAGACGAGGCAGCGCGGCTATCGTGGCTGGCCACGACGGGCGTTCCTTGCGCAGCTGTGCTCGAC
GTTGTCACTGAAGCGGGAAGGGACTGGCTGCTATTGGGCGAAGTGCCGGGGCAGGATCTCCTGTCATCTC
ACCTTGCTCCTGCCGAGAAAGTATCCATCATGGCTGATGCAATGCGGCGGCTGCATACGCTTGATCCGGC
TACCTGCCCATTCGACCACCAAGCGAAACATCGCATCGAGCGAGCACGTACTCGGATGGAAGCCGGTCTT
GTCGATCAGGATGATCTGGACGAAGAGCATCAGGGGCTCGCGCCAGCCGAACTGTTCGCCAGGCTCAAGG
CGAGCATGCCCGACGGCGAGGATCTCGTCGTGACCCATGGCGATGCCTGCTTGCCGAATATCATGGTGGA
AAATGGCCGCTTTTCTGGATTCATCGACTGTGGCCGGCTGGGTGTGGCGGACCGCTATCAGGACATAGCG
TTGGCTACCCGTGATATTGCTGAAGAGCTTGGCGGCGAATGGGCTGACCGCTTCCTCGTGCTTTACGGTA
TCGCCGCTCCCGATTCGCAGCGCATCGCCTTCTATCGCCTTCTTGACGAGTTCTTCTGAGCGGGACTCTG
GGGTTCGAAATGACCGACCAAGCGACGCCCAACCTGCCATCACGAGATTTCGATTCCACCGCCGCCTTCT
ATGAAAGGTTGGGCTTCGGAATCGTTTTCCGGGACGCCGGCTGGATGATCCTCCAGCGCGGGGATCTCAT
GCTGGAGTTCTTCGCCCACCCTAGGGGGAGGCTAACTGAAACACGGAAGGAGACAATACCGGAAGGAACC
CGCGCTATGACGGCAATAAAAAGACAGAATAAAACGCACGGTGTTGGGTCGTTTGTTCATAAACGCGGGG
TTCGGTCCCAGGGCTGGCACTCTGTCGATACCCCACCGAGACCCCATTGGGGCCAATACGCCCGCGTTTC
TTCCTTTTCCCCACCCCACCCCCCAAGTTCGGGTGAAGGCCCAGGGCTCGCAGCCAACGTCGGGGCGGCA
GGCCCTGCCATAGCCTCAGGTTACTCATATATACTTTAGATTGATTTAAAACTTCATTTTTAATTTAAAA
GGATCTAGGTGAAGATCCTTTTTGATAATCTCATGACCAAAATCCCTTAACGTGAGTTTTCGTTCCACTG
AGCGTCAGACCCCGTAGAAAAGATCAAAGGATCTTCTTGAGATCCTTTTTTTCTGCGCGTAATCTGCTGC
TTGCAAACAAAAAAACCACCGCTACCAGCGGTGGTTTGTTTGCCGGATCAAGAGCTACCAACTCTTTTTC
CGAAGGTAACTGGCTTCAGCAGAGCGCAGATACCAAATACTGTCCTTCTAGTGTAGCCGTAGTTAGGCCA
CCACTTCAAGAACTCTGTAGCACCGCCTACATACCTCGCTCTGCTAATCCTGTTACCAGTGGCTGCTGCC
AGTGGCGATAAGTCGTGTCTTACCGGGTTGGACTCAAGACGATAGTTACCGGATAAGGCGCAGCGGTCGG
GCTGAACGGGGGGTTCGTGCACACAGCCCAGCTTGGAGCGAACGACCTACACCGAACTGAGATACCTACA
GCGTGAGCTATGAGAAAGCGCCACGCTTCCCGAAGGGAGAAAGGCGGACAGGTATCCGGTAAGCGGCAGG
GTCGGAACAGGAGAGCGCACGAGGGAGCTTCCAGGGGGAAACGCCTGGTATCTTTATAGTCCTGTCGGGT
TTCGCCACCTCTGACTTGAGCGTCGATTTTTGTGATGCTCGTCAGGGGGGCGGAGCCTATGGAAAAACGC
CAGCAACGCGGCCTTTTTACGGTTCCTGGCCTTTTGCTGGCCTTTTGCTCACATGTTCTTTCCTGCGTTA
TCCCCTGATTCTGTGGATAACCGTATTACCGCCATGCATTAGTTATTAATAGTAATCAATTACGGGGTCA
TTAGTTCATAGCCCATATATGGAGTTCCGCGTTACATAACTTACGGTAAATGGCCCGCCTGGCTGACCGC
CCAACGACCCCCGCCCATTGACGTCAATAATGACGTATGTTCCCATAGTAACGCCAATAGGGACTTTCCA
TTGACGTCAATGGGTGGAGTATTTACGGTAAACTGCCCACTTGGCAGTACATCAAGTGTATCATATGCCA
AGTACGCCCCCTATTGACGTCAATGACGGTAAATGGCCCGCCTGGCATTATGCCCAGTACATGACCTTAT
GGGACTTTCCTACTTGGCAGTACATCTACGTATTAGTCATCGCTATTACCATGGTGATGCGGTTTTGGCA
GTACATCAATGGGCGTGGATAGCGGTTTGACTCACGGGGATTTCCAAGTCTCCACCCCATTGACGTCAAT
GGGAGTTTGTTTTGGCACCAAAATCAACGGGACTTTCCAAAATGTCGTAACAACTCCGCCCCATTGACGC
AAATGGGCGGTAGGCGTGTACGGTGGGAGGTCTATATAAGCAGAGCTGGTTTAGTGAACCGTCAGATCCG
CTAGCGCTACCGGTCGCCACCATGGTGAGCAAGGGCGAGGAGCTGTTCACCGGGGTGGTGCCCATCCTGG
TCGAGCTGGACGGCGACGTAAACGGCCACAAGTTCAGCGTGTCCGGCGAGGGCGAGGGCGATGCCACCTA
CGGCAAGCTGACCCTGAAGTTCATCTGCACCACCGGCAAGCTGCCCGTGCCCTGGCCCACCCTCGTGACC
ACCCTGACCTACGGCGTGCAGTGCTTCAGCCGCTACCCCGACCACATGAAGCAGCACGACTTCTTCAAGT
CCGCCATGCCCGAAGGCTACGTCCAGGAGCGCACCATCTTCTTCAAGGACGACGGCAACTACAAGACCCG
CGCCGAGGTGAAGTTCGAGGGCGACACCCTGGTGAACCGCATCGAGCTGAAGGGCATCGACTTCAAGGAG
GACGGCAACATCCTGGGGCACAAGCTGGAGTACAACTACAACAGCCACAACGTCTATATCATGGCCGACA
AGCAGAAGAACGGCATCAAGGTGAACTTCAAGATCCGCCACAACATCGAGGACGGCAGCGTGCAGCTCGC
CGACCACTACCAGCAGAACACCCCCATCGGCGACGGCCCCGTGCTGCTGCCCGACAACCACTACCTGAGC
ACCCAGTCCGCCCTGAGCAAAGACCCCAACGAGAAGCGCGATCACATGGTCCTGCTGGAGTTCGTGACCG
CCGCCGGGATCACTCTCGGCATGGACGAGCTGTACAAGTCCGGACTCAGATC
