>Addgene plasmid #61926 | pEGFP-AID | addgene partial sequence | sequence record 110111 | CMV-F 5'-CGCAAATGGGCGGTAGGCGTG-3'
CTATATAAGCAGAGCTGGTTTAGTGAACCGTCAGATCCGCTAGCGCTACCGGTCGCCACCATGGTGAGCA
AGGGCGAGGAGCTGTTCACCGGGGTGGTGCCCATCCTGGTCGAGCTGGACGGCGACGTAAACGGCCACAA
GTTCAGCGTGTCCGGCGAGGGCGAGGGCGATGCCACCTACGGCAAGCTGACCCTGAAGTTCATCTGCACC
ACCGGCAAGCTGCCCGTGCCCTGGCCCACCCTCGTGACCACCCTGACCTACGGCGTGCAGTGCTTCAGCC
GCTACCCCGACCACATGAAGCAGCACGACTTCTTCAAGTCCGCCATGCCCGAAGGCTACGTCCAGGAGCG
CACCATCTTCTTCAAGGACGACGGCAACTACAAGACCCGCGCCGAGGTGAAGTTCGAGGGCGACACCCTG
GTGAACCGCATCGAGCTGAAGGGCATCGACTTCAAGGAGGACGGCAACATCCTGGGGCACAAGCTGGAGT
ACAACTACAACAGCCACAACGTCTATATCATGGCCGACAAGCAGAAGAACGGCATCAAGGTGAACTTCAA
GATCCGCCACAACATCGAGGACGGCAGCGTGCAGCTCGCCGACCACTACCAGCAGAACACCCCCATCGGC
GACGGCCCCGTGCTGCTGCCCGACAACCACTACCTGAGCACCCAGTCCGCCCTGAGCAAAGACCCCAACG
AGAAGCGCGATCACATGGTCCTGCTGGAGTTCGTGACCGCCGCCGGGATCACTCTCGGCATGGACGAGCT
GTACAAGTCCGGACTCAGATCTCGAGCT
[208 nt withheld, positions 799-1006]
