>Addgene plasmid #61926 | pEGFP-AID | addgene partial sequence | sequence record 110112 | SV40pA-R 5'-GAAATTTGTGATGCTATTGC-3'
AGTTAACAACAACAATTGCATTCATTTTATGTTTCAGGTTCAGGGGGAGGTGTGGGAGGTTTTTTAAAGC
AAGTAAAACCTCTACAAATGTGGTATGGCTGATTATGATCAGTTATCTAGATCCGGTGGATCCTATCA
[594 nt withheld, positions 139-732]
AGCTCGAGATCTGAGTCCGGACTTGTACAGCTCGTCCATGCCGAGAGTGATCCCGGCGGCGGTCACGAAC
TCCAGCAGGACCATGTGATCGCGCTTCTCGTTGGGGTCTTTGCTCAGGGCGGACTGGGTGCTCAGGTAGT
GGTTGTCGGGCAGCAGCACGGGGCCGTCGCCGATGGGGGTGTTCTGCTGGTAGTGGTCGGCGAGCTGCAC
GCTGCCGTCCTCGATGTTGTGGCGGATCT
